Addgene plasmid #130747: pMSCVbsd-PPARD-R318A
Purpose: Vector encoding PPARD cDNA for retroviral transduction
Depositing lab: Till Adhikary. Depositing organization: Philipps-Universitaet Marburg. Publication: PPARbeta/delta recruits NCOR and regulates transcription reinitiation of ANGPTL4. Legrand N, Bretscher CL, Zielke S, Wilke B, Daude M, Fritz B, Diederich WE, Adhikary T. Nucleic Acids Res. 2019 Oct 10;47(18):9573-9591. doi: 10.1093/nar/gkz685. PubMed 31428774.
Backbone
  Vector backbone: pMSCVbsd
  Vector type: Retroviral
  Selectable markers: Blasticidin
Growth in bacteria
  Bacterial resistance: Ampicillin, 100 μg/mL
  Growth temperature: 37°C
  Growth strain: NEB Stable
  Copy number: High Copy
Gene/Insert
  Gene/Insert name: PPARD R318A
  Species: H. sapiens (human)
  Mutation: R318A
  Entrez Gene: PPARD (a.k.a. FAAR, NR1C2, NUC1, NUCI, NUCII, PPARB)
  Cloning method: Restriction Enzyme; 5′ cloning site BglII (destroyed during cloning); 3′ cloning site XhoI (not destroyed)
  Sequencing primers: 5′ pMSCVseqfw (CCCTTGAACCTCCTCGTTCGACC); 3′ pMSCVseqrv (GAGACGTGCTACTTCCATTTGTC)
Terms and licenses: Academic/Nonprofit Terms; Industry Terms: Not Available to Industry
Depositor comments: Generated by PCR mutagenesis. Please visit https://www.biorxiv.org/content/10.1101/525576v2 for BioRxiv preprint.
How to cite: pMSCVbsd-PPARD-R318A was a gift from Till Adhikary (Addgene plasmid # 130747 ; http://n2t.net/addgene:130747 ; RRID:Addgene_130747)
