[The description below was written by a language model from this plasmid's Addgene catalogue record and pLannotate feature annotations shown in this document.]
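Description:
pMSCVbsd-PPARD-R318A is a gammaretroviral expression vector of 7,334 nt, built on the pMSCVbsd backbone (a murine stem cell virus type vector with a blasticidin marker). It delivers a mutant human PPARD cDNA into mammalian cells by retroviral transduction. In bacteria it is maintained through a high-copy ColE1/pUC-type origin and an ampicillin resistance gene (β-lactamase with its own promoter). The remaining bacterial annotations (fragments of lacI, lacZα, rop, bom and the tetracycline resistance gene, plus a lac promoter/operator) appear to be non-functional backbone remnants.

The proviral region begins with a 5′ LTR from murine embryonic stem cell virus, followed by the MESV Ψ packaging signal and a truncated gag segment lacking its start codon, which together promote efficient encapsidation of the genomic RNA when viral proteins are supplied in trans by a packaging system. The PPARD coding sequence lies directly downstream, inserted between BglII (destroyed) and XhoI sites. No dedicated internal promoter is annotated upstream of it, so it is presumably transcribed from the 5′ LTR. PPARD encodes the ligand-activated nuclear receptor PPARβ/δ, and this version carries an R318A substitution made by PCR mutagenesis; the record does not state the functional consequence of the mutation. A mouse PGK promoter then drives blasticidin S deaminase, allowing selection of transduced cells with blasticidin. The 3′ LTR is detected only as two fragments matched to a ΔU3 reference, so whether it is truly self-inactivating cannot be concluded from the annotation alone. The associated publication concerns PPARβ/δ recruitment of NCOR and regulation of ANGPTL4 transcription, which suggests use for stable expression of the mutant receptor in such studies.
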