Features (pLannotate 1.2.2; 20 found; start..end, strand, type, name):
      1..517     +  LTR            5' LTR: 5' long terminal repeat from murine embryonic stem cell virus
    581..922     +  misc_feature   MESV Ψ: packaging signal of murine embryonic stem cell virus
    989..1405    +  CDS            gag (truncated): truncated Moloney murine leukemia virus (MMLV) gag gene lacking the start codon
   1482..2804    +  CDS            PPARD: PPARD_HUMAN - Also known as NR1C2, PPARB. Experimental evidence at protein level: Swiss-Prot protein existence level 1. Ligand-activated transcription factor. Receptor that binds peroxisome proliferators such as hypolipidemic drugs and fatty acids. Has a preference for poly-unsaturated fatty acids, such as gamma- linoleic acid and eicosapentanoic acid. Once activated by a ligand, the receptor binds to promoter elements of target genes. Regulates the peroxisomal beta-oxidation pathway of fatty acids. Functions as transcription activator for the acyl-CoA oxidase gene. Decreases expression of NPC
   2955..3454    +  promoter       PGK promoter: mouse phosphoglycerate kinase 1 promoter
   3475..3873    +  CDS            BSD: blasticidin S deaminase; Aspergillus terreus BSD; confers resistance to blasticidin
   3918..3952    +  LTR            3' LTR (ΔU3) (fragment): self-inactivating 3' long terminal repeat (LTR) from Moloney murine leukemia virus
   3949..4243    +  LTR            3' LTR (ΔU3) (fragment): self-inactivating 3' long terminal repeat (LTR) from Moloney murine leukemia virus
   4405..4421    -  protein_bind   lac operator: The lac repressor binds to the lac operator to inhibit transcription in E. coli. This inhibition can be relieved by adding lactose or isopropyl-β-D-thiogalactopyranoside (IPTG). lac repressor encoded by lacI
   4429..4459    -  promoter       lac promoter: promoter for the E. coli lac operon
   4474..4495    -  protein_bind   CAP binding site: CAP binding activates transcription in the presence of cAMP. E. coli catabolite activator protein
   4508..4600    -  CDS            lacI (fragment): lac repressor; lacI; The lac repressor binds to the lac operator to inhibit transcription in E. coli. This inhibition can be relieved by adding lactose or isopropyl-β-D-thiogalactopyranoside (IPTG).
   4783..5371    -  rep_origin     ori: high-copy-number ColE1/pMB1/pBR322/pUC origin of replication
   5542..6402    -  CDS            AmpR: β-lactamase; bla; confers resistance to ampicillin, carbenicillin, and related antibiotics
   6403..6507    -  promoter       AmpR promoter: bla
   6602..6637    +  CDS            rop (fragment): Rop protein, which maintains plasmids at low copy number; rop
   6739..6838    +  misc_feature   bom (fragment): basis of mobility region from pBR322
   6844..6993    -  CDS            lacZα (fragment): LacZα fragment of β-galactosidase; lacZ fragment
   6993..7194    -  CDS            TcR (fragment): tetracycline efflux protein; tet; confers resistance to tetracycline
   7195..7293    +  CDS            env (fragment): murine leukemia virus gPr80 envelope polyprotein precursor; env; proteolytically cleaved into gp70SU and p15TM subunits
>Addgene plasmid #130747 | pMSCVbsd-PPARD-R318A | addgene full sequence | sequence record 255144 | Addgene NGS Result
AATGAAAGACCCCACCTGTAGGTTTGGCAAGCTAGCTTAAGTAACGCCATTTTGCAAGGCATGGAAAATA
CATAACTGAGAATAGAGAAGTTCAGATCAAGGTTAGGAACAGAGAGACAGCAGAATATGGGCCAAACAGG
ATATCTGTGGTAAGCAGTTCCTGCCCCGGCTCAGGGCCAAGAACAGATGGTCCCCAGATGCGGTCCCGCC
CTCAGCAGTTTCTAGAGAACCATCAGATGTTTCCAGGGTGCCCCAAGGACCTGAAATGACCCTGTGCCTT
ATTTGAACTAACCAATCAGTTCGCTTCTCGCTTCTGTTCGCGCGCTTCTGCTCCCCGAGCTCAATAAAAG
AGCCCACAACCCCTCACTCGGCGCGCCAGTCCTCCGATAGACTGCGTCGCCCGGGTACCCGTATTCCCAA
TAAAGCCTCTTGCTGTTTGCATCCGAATCGTGGACTCGCTGATCCTTGGGAGGGTCTCCTCAGATTGATT
GACTGCCCACCTCGGGGGTCTTTCATTTGGAGGTTCCACCGAGATTTGGAGACCCCTGCCCAGGGACCAC
CGACCCCCCCGCCGGGAGGTAAGCTGGCCAGCGGTCGTTTCGTGTCTGTCTCTGTCTTTGTGCGTGTTTG
TGCCGGCATCTAATGTTTGCGCCTGCGTCTGTACTAGTTAGCTAACTAGCTCTGTATCTGGCGGACCCGT
GGTGGAACTGACGAGTTCTGAACACCCGGCCGCAACCCTGGGAGACGTCCCAGGGACTTTGGGGGCCGTT
TTTGTGGCCCGACCTGAGGAAGGGAGTCGATGTGGAATCCGACCCCGTCAGGATATGTGGTTCTGGTAGG
AGACGAGAACCTAAAACAGTTCCCGCCTCCGTCTGAATTTTTGCTTTCGGTTTGGAACCGAAGCCGCGCG
TCTTGTCTGCTGCAGCGCTGCAGCATCGTTCTGTGTTGTCTCTGTCTGACTGTGTTTCTGTATTTGTCTG
AAAATTAGGGCCAGACTGTTACCACTCCCTTAAGTTTGACCTTAGGTCACTGGAAAGATGTCGAGCGGAT
CGCTCACAACCAGTCGGTAGATGTCAAGAAGAGACGTTGGGTTACCTTCTGCTCTGCAGAATGGCCAACC
TTTAACGTCGGATGGCCGCGAGACGGCACCTTTAACCGAGACCTCATCACCCAGGTTAAGATCAAGGTCT
TTTCACCTGGCCCGCATGGACACCCAGACCAGGTCCCCTACATCGTGACCTGGGAAGCCTTGGCTTTTGA
CCCCCCTCCCTGGGTCAAGCCCTTTGTACACCCTAAGCCTCCGCCTCCTCTTCCTCCATCCGCCCCGTCT
CTCCCCCTTGAACCTCCTCGTTCGACCCCGCCTCGATCCTCCCTTTATCCAGCCCTCACTCCTTCTCTAG
GCGCCGGAATTAGATCCACTAGTAACGGCCGCCAGTGTGCTGGAATTCGCCCTTAGGTGTGGCGCCGAGG
GGAGATCAGCCATGGAGCAGCCACAGGAGGAAGCCCCTGAGGTCCGGGAAGAGGAGGAGAAAGAGGAAGT
GGCAGAGGCAGAAGGAGCCCCAGAGCTCAATGGGGGACCACAGCATGCACTTCCTTCCAGCAGCTACACA
GACCTCTCCCGGAGCTCCTCGCCACCCTCACTGCTGGACCAACTGCAGATGGGCTGTGACGGGGCCTCAT
GCGGCAGCCTCAACATGGAGTGCCGGGTGTGCGGGGACAAGGCATCGGGCTTCCACTACGGTGTTCATGC
ATGTGAGGGGTGCAAGGGCTTCTTCCGTCGTACGATCCGCATGAAGCTGGAGTACGAGAAGTGTGAGCGC
AGCTGCAAGATTCAGAAGAAGAACCGCAACAAGTGCCAGTACTGCCGCTTCCAGAAGTGCCTGGCACTGG
GCATGTCACACAACGCTATCCGTTTTGGTCGGATGCCGGAGGCTGAGAAGAGGAAGCTGGTGGCAGGGCT
GACTGCAAACGAGGGGAGCCAGTACAACCCACAGGTGGCCGACCTGAAGGCCTTCTCCAAGCACATCTAC
AATGCCTACCTGAAAAACTTCAACATGACCAAAAAGAAGGCCCGCAGCATCCTCACCGGCAAAGCCAGCC
ACACGGCGCCCTTTGTGATCCACGACATCGAGACATTGTGGCAGGCAGAGAAGGGGCTGGTGTGGAAGCA
GTTGGTGAATGGCCTGCCTCCCTACAAGGAGATCAGCGTGCACGTCTTCTACCGCTGCCAGTGCACCACA
GTGGAGACCGTGCGGGAGCTCACTGAGTTCGCCAAGAGCATCCCCAGCTTCAGCAGCCTCTTCCTCAACG
ACCAGGTTACCCTTCTCAAGTATGGCGTGCACGAGGCCATCTTCGCCATGCTGGCCTCTATCGTCAACAA
GGACGGGCTGCTGGTAGCCAACGGCAGTGGCTTTGTCACCCGTGAGTTCCTGGCGAGCCTCCGCAAACCC
TTCAGTGATATCATTGAGCCTAAGTTTGAATTTGCTGTCAAGTTCAACGCCCTGGAACTTGATGACAGTG
ACCTGGCCCTATTCATTGCGGCCATCATTCTGTGTGGAGACCGGCCAGGCCTCATGAACGTTCCACGGGT
GGAGGCTATCCAGGACACCATCCTGCGTGCCCTCGAATTCCACCTGCAGGCCAACCACCCTGATGCCCAG
TACCTCTTCCCCAAGCTGCTGCAGAAGATGGCTGACCTGCGGCAACTGGTCACCGAGCACGCCCAGATGA
TGCAGCGGATCAAGAAGACCGAAACCGAGACCTCGCTGCACCCTCTGCTCCAGGAGATCTACAAGGACAT
GTACTAACGGCGGCACCCAGGCCTCCCTGCAGACTCCAATGGGGCCAGCACTGGAGGGGCCCACCCACAT
GACTTTTCCATTGACCAGCTCTCAAGGGCGAATTCTGCAGATATCCATCACACTGGCGGCCGCTCGAGGT
TAACGAATTCTACCGGGTAGGGGAGGCGCTTTTCCCAAGGCAGTCTGGAGCATGCGCTTTAGCAGCCCCG
CTGGGCACTTGGCGCTACACAAGTGGCCTCTGGCCTCGCACACATTCCACATCCACCGGTAGGCGCCAAC
CGGCTCCGTTCTTTGGTGGCCCCTTCGCGCCACCTTCTACTCCTCCCCTAGTCAGGAAGTTCCCCCCCGC
CCCGCAGCTCGCGTCGTGCAGGACGTGACAAATGGAAGTAGCACGTCTCACTAGTCTCGTGCAGATGGAC
AGCACCGCTGAGCAATGGAAGCGGGTAGGCCTTTGGGGCAGCGGCCAATAGCAGCTTTGCTCCTTCGCTT
TCTGGGCTCAGAGGCTGGGAAGGGGTGGGTCCGGGGGCGGGCTCAGGGGCGGGCTCAGGGGCGGGGCGGG
CGCCCGAAGGTCCTCCGGAGGCCCGGCATTCTGCACGCTTCAAAAGCGCACGTCTGCCGCGCTGTTCTCC
TCTTCCTCATCTCCGGGCCTTTCGACCTGCAGCCCAAGCTTACCATGGCCAAGCCTTTGTCTCAAGAAGA
ATCCACCCTCATTGAAAGAGCAACGGCTACAATCAACAGCATCCCCATCTCTGAAGACTACAGCGTCGCC
AGCGCAGCTCTCTCTAGCGACGGCCGCATCTTCACTGGTGTCAATGTATATCATTTTACTGGGGGACCTT
GTGCAGAACTCGTGGTGCTGGGCACTGCTGCTGCTGCGGCAGCTGGCAACCTGACTTGTATCGTCGCGAT
CGGAAATGAGAACAGGGGCATCTTGAGCCCCTGCGGACGGTGCCGACAGGTGCTTCTCGATCTGCATCCT
GGGATCAAAGCCATAGTGAAGGACAGTGATGGACAGCCGACGGCAGTTGGGATTCGTGAATTGCTGCCCT
CTGGTTATGTGTGGGAGGGCTAATCGATAAAATAAAAGATTTTATTTAGTCTCCAGAAAAAGGGGGGAAT
GAAAGACCCCACCTGTAGGTTTGGCAAGCTAGAGAACCATCAGATGTTTCCAGGGTGCCCCAAGGACCTG
AAATGACCCTGTGCCTTATTTGAACTAACCAATCAGTTCGCTTCTCGCTTCTGTTCGCGCGCTTCTGCTC
CCCGAGCTCAATAAAAGAGCCCACAACCCCTCACTCGGCGCGCCAGTCCTCCGATAGACTGCGTCGCCCG
GGTACCCGTGTATCCAATAAACCCTCTTGCAGTTGCATCCGACTTGTGGTCTCGCTGTTCCTTGGGAGGG
TCTCCTCTGAGTGATTGACTACCCGTCAGCGGGGGTCTTTCATGGGTAACAGTTTCTTGAAGTTGGAGAA
CAACATTCTGAGGGTAGGAGTCGAATATTAAGTAATCCTGACTCAATTAGCCACTGTTTTGAATCCACAT
ACTCCAATACTCCTGAAATAGTTCATTATGGACAGCGCAGAAAGAGCTGGGGAGAATTGTGAAATTGTTA
TCCGCTCACAATTCCACACAACATACGAGCCGGAAGCATAAAGTGTAAAGCCTGGGGTGCCTAATGAGTG
AGCTAACTCACATTAATTGCGTTGCGCTCACTGCCCGCTTTCCAGTCGGGAAACCTGTCGTGCCAGCTGC
ATTAATGAATCGGCCAACGCGCGGGGAGAGGCGGTTTGCGTATTGGGCGCTCTTCCGCTTCCTCGCTCAC
TGACTCGCTGCGCTCGGTCGTTCGGCTGCGGCGAGCGGTATCAGCTCACTCAAAGGCGGTAATACGGTTA
TCCACAGAATCAGGGGATAACGCAGGAAAGAACATGTGAGCAAAAGGCCAGCAAAAGGCCAGGAACCGTA
AAAAGGCCGCGTTGCTGGCGTTTTTCCATAGGCTCCGCCCCCCTGACGAGCATCACAAAAATCGACGCTC
AAGTCAGAGGTGGCGAAACCCGACAGGACTATAAAGATACCAGGCGTTTCCCCCTGGAAGCTCCCTCGTG
CGCTCTCCTGTTCCGACCCTGCCGCTTACCGGATACCTGTCCGCCTTTCTCCCTTCGGGAAGCGTGGCGC
TTTCTCATAGCTCACGCTGTAGGTATCTCAGTTCGGTGTAGGTCGTTCGCTCCAAGCTGGGCTGTGTGCA
CGAACCCCCCGTTCAGCCCGACCGCTGCGCCTTATCCGGTAACTATCGTCTTGAGTCCAACCCGGTAAGA
CACGACTTATCGCCACTGGCAGCAGCCACTGGTAACAGGATTAGCAGAGCGAGGTATGTAGGCGGTGCTA
CAGAGTTCTTGAAGTGGTGGCCTAACTACGGCTACACTAGAAGAACAGTATTTGGTATCTGCGCTCTGCT
GAAGCCAGTTACCTTCGGAAAAAGAGTTGGTAGCTCTTGATCCGGCAAACAAACCACCGCTGGTAGCGGT
GGTTTTTTTGTTTGCAAGCAGCAGATTACGCGCAGAAAAAAAGGATCTCAAGAAGATCCTTTGATCTTTT
CTACGGGGTCTGACGCTCAGTGGAACGAAAACTCACGTTAAGGGATTTTGGTCATGAGATTATCAAAAAG
GATCTTCACCTAGATCCTTTTAAATTAAAAATGAAGTTTTAAATCAATCTAAAGTATATATGAGTAAACT
TGGTCTGACAGTTACCAATGCTTAATCAGTGAGGCACCTATCTCAGCGATCTGTCTATTTCGTTCATCCA
TAGTTGCCTGACTCCCCGTCGTGTAGATAACTACGATACGGGAGGGCTTACCATCTGGCCCCAGTGCTGC
AATGATACCGCGAGACCCACGCTCACCGGCTCCAGATTTATCAGCAATAAACCAGCCAGCCGGAAGGGCC
GAGCGCAGAAGTGGTCCTGCAACTTTATCCGCCTCCATCCAGTCTATTAATTGTTGCCGGGAAGCTAGAG
TAAGTAGTTCGCCAGTTAATAGTTTGCGCAACGTTGTTGCCATTGCTACAGGCATCGTGGTGTCACGCTC
GTCGTTTGGTATGGCTTCATTCAGCTCCGGTTCCCAACGATCAAGGCGAGTTACATGATCCCCCATGTTG
TGCAAAAAAGCGGTTAGCTCCTTCGGTCCTCCGATCGTTGTCAGAAGTAAGTTGGCCGCAGTGTTATCAC
TCATGGTTATGGCAGCACTGCATAATTCTCTTACTGTCATGCCATCCGTAAGATGCTTTTCTGTGACTGG
TGAGTACTCAACCAAGTCATTCTGAGAATAGTGTATGCGGCGACCGAGTTGCTCTTGCCCGGCGTCAATA
CGGGATAATACCGCGCCACATAGCAGAACTTTAAAAGTGCTCATCATTGGAAAACGTTCTTCGGGGCGAA
AACTCTCAAGGATCTTACCGCTGTTGAGATCCAGTTCGATGTAACCCACTCGTGCACCCAACTGATCTTC
AGCATCTTTTACTTTCACCAGCGTTTCTGGGTGAGCAAAAACAGGAAGGCAAAATGCCGCAAAAAAGGGA
ATAAGGGCGACACGGAAATGTTGAATACTCATACTCTTCCTTTTTCAATATTATTGAAGCATTTATCAGG
GTTATTGTCTCATGAGCGGATACATATTTGAATGTATTTAGAAAAATAAACAAATAGGGGTTCCGCGCAC
ATTTCCCCGAAAAGTGCCACCTGACGTCTAAGAAACCATTATTATCATGACATTAACCTATAAAAATAGG
CGTATCACGAGGCCCTTTCGTCTCGCGCGTTTCGGTGATGACGGTGAAAACCTCTGACACATGCAGCTCC
CGGAGACGGTCACAGCTTGTCTGTAAGCGGATGCCGGGAGCAGACAAGCCCGTCAGGGCGCGTCAGCGGG
TGTTGGCGGGTGTCGGGGCTGGCTTAACTATGCGGCATCAGAGCAGATTGTACTGAGAGTGCACCATATG
CGGTGTGAAATACCGCACAGATGCGTAAGGAGAAAATACCGCATCAGGCGCCATTCGCCATTCAGGCTGC
GCAACTGTTGGGAAGGGCGATCGGTGCGGGCCTCTTCGCTATTACGCCAGCTGGCGAAAGGGGGATGTGC
TGCAAGGCGATTAAGTTGGGTAACGCCAGGGTTTTCCCAGTCACGACGTTGTAAAACGACGGCGCAAGGA
ATGGTGCATGCAAGGAGATGGCGCCCAACAGTCCCCCGGCCACGGGGCCTGCCACCATACCCACGCCGAA
ACAAGCGCTCATGAGCCCGAAGTGGCGAGCCCGATCTTCCCCATCGGTGATGTCGGCGATATAGGCGCCA
GCAACCGCACCTGTGGCGCCGGTGATGCCGGCCACGATGCGTCCGGCGTAGAGGCGATTAGTCCAATTTG
TTAAAGACAGGATATCAGTGGTCCAGGCTCTAGTTTTGACTCAACAATATCACCAGCTGAAGCCTATAGA
GTACGAGCCATAGATAAAATAAAAGATTTTATTTAGTCTCCAGAAAAAGGGGGG
