>Addgene plasmid #130747 | pMSCVbsd-PPARD-R318A | depositor partial sequence | sequence record 250258 | PPARD R318A
ATGGAGCAGCCACAGGAGGAAGCCCCTGAGGTCCGGGAAGAGGAGGAGAAAGAGGAAGTGGCAGAGGCAG
AAGGAGCCCCAGAGCTCAATGGGGGACCACAGCATGCACTTCCTTCCAGCAGCTACACAGACCTCTCCCG
GAGCTCCTCGCCACCCTCACTGCTGGACCAACTGCAGATGGGCTGTGACGGGGCCTCATGCGGCAGCCTC
AACATGGAGTGCCGGGTGTGCGGGGACAAGGCATCGGGCTTCCACTACGGTGTTCATGCATGTGAGGGGT
GCAAGGGCTTCTTCCGTCGTACGATCCGCATGAAGCTGGAGTACGAGAAGTGTGAGCGCAGCTGCAAGAT
TCAGAAGAAGAACCGCAACAAGTGCCAGTACTGCCGCTTCCAGAAGTGCCTGGCACTGGGCATGTCACAC
AACGCTATCCGTTTTGGTCGGATGCCGGAGGCTGAGAAGAGGAAGCTGGTGGCAGGGCTGACTGCAAACG
AGGGGAGCCAGTACAACCCACAGGTGGCCGACCTGAAGGCCTTCTCCAAGCACATCTACAATGCCTACCT
GAAAAACTTCAACATGACCAAAAAGAAGGCCCGCAGCATCCTCACCGGCAAAGCCAGCCACACGGCGCCC
TTTGTGATCCACGACATCGAGACATTGTGGCAGGCAGAGAAGGGGCTGGTGTGGAAGCAGTTGGTGAATG
GCCTGCCTCCCTACAAGGAGATCAGCGTGCACGTCTTCTACCGCTGCCAGTGCACCACAGTGGAGACCGT
GCGGGAGCTCACTGAGTTCGCCAAGAGCATCCCCAGCTTCAGCAGCCTCTTCCTCAACGACCAGGTTACC
CTTCTCAAGTATGGCGTGCACGAGGCCATCTTCGCCATGCTGGCCTCTATCGTCAACAAGGACGGGCTGC
TGGTAGCCAACGGCAGTGGCTTTGTCACCCGTGAGTTCCTGGCGAGCCTCCGCAAACCCTTCAGTGATAT
CATTGAGCCTAAGTTTGAATTTGCTGTCAAGTTCAACGCCCTGGAACTTGATGACAGTGACCTGGCCCTA
TTCATTGCGGCCATCATTCTGTGTGGAGACCGGCCAGGCCTCATGAACGTTCCACGGGTGGAGGCTATCC
AGGACACCATCCTGCGTGCCCTCGAATTCCACCTGCAGGCCAACCACCCTGATGCCCAGTACCTCTTCCC
CAAGCTGCTGCAGAAGATGGCTGACCTGCGGCAACTGGTCACCGAGCACGCCCAGATGATGCAGCGGATC
AAGAAGACCGAAACCGAGACCTCGCTGCACCCTCTGCTCCAGGAGATCTACAAGGACATGTACTAA
